Addgene plasmid #29558: pCDF1-ADAMTS18 (P1035S)
Depositing lab: Yardena Samuels. Depositing organization: National Human Genome Research Institute (NHGRI). Publication: Mutational and functional analysis reveals ADAMTS18 metalloproteinase as a novel driver in melanoma. Wei X, Prickett TD, Viloria CG, Molinolo A, Lin JC, Cardenas-Navia I, Cruz P, Rosenberg SA, Davies MA, Gershenwald JE, Lopez-Otin C, Samuels Y. Mol Cancer Res. 2010 Nov . 8(11):1513-25. 10.1158/1541-7786.MCR-10-0262 PubMed 21047771.
Backbone
  Vector backbone: pCDF1-EF1-MCS2-Puromycin
  Backbone manufacturer: Systems Biosciences Inc
  Backbone size w/o insert (bp): 5500
  Vector type: Mammalian Expression, Lentiviral
  Selectable markers: Puromycin
Growth in bacteria
  Bacterial resistance: Ampicillin, 100 μg/mL
  Growth temperature: 37°C
  Growth strain: Stbl3
  Copy number: Low Copy
Gene/Insert
  Gene/Insert name: ADAMTS18
  Species: H. sapiens (human)
  Insert size (bp): 3640
  Mutation: changed proline 1035 to serine
  GenBank ID: NM_199355 NC_000016
  Entrez Gene: ADAMTS18 (a.k.a. ADAMTS21, KNO2)
  Tag / fusion protein: FLAG (C terminal on insert)
  Cloning method: Restriction Enzyme; 5′ cloning site XbaI (not destroyed); 3′ cloning site NotI (not destroyed)
  Sequencing primers: 5′ N/A; 3′ N/A
Terms and licenses: Academic/Nonprofit Terms; Industry Terms: Not Available to Industry
How to cite: pCDF1-ADAMTS18 (P1035S) was a gift from Yardena Samuels (Addgene plasmid # 29558 ; http://n2t.net/addgene:29558 ; RRID:Addgene_29558)
