[The description below was written by a language model from this plasmid's Addgene catalogue record.]
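Description:
pCDF1-ADAMTS18 (P1035S) is a lentiviral mammalian expression plasmid built on the commercial pCDF1-EF1-MCS2-Puromycin backbone (about 5.5 kb without insert). It is propagated in bacteria under ampicillin selection as a low-copy plasmid. The recorded host is a recombination-deficient strain of the kind generally preferred for lentiviral vectors, whose repeated terminal sequences can otherwise rearrange. In mammalian cells, the backbone provides puromycin resistance, so transduced or transfected populations can be selected and stable lines established. No feature table accompanies the record, so the exact arrangement of viral elements and promoters is not documented. The backbone name points to an EF1 promoter element, but the record does not state which promoter drives the insert and which drives the puromycin marker.

The payload is a roughly 3.6 kb human ADAMTS18 cDNA, encoding a secreted metalloproteinase of the ADAMTS family (a disintegrin and metalloproteinase with thrombospondin motifs). It was cloned between XbaI and NotI sites, both of which are retained. The coding sequence carries a point mutation changing proline 1035 to serine, and a FLAG epitope is fused to the C terminus, allowing detection or immunoprecipitation of the expressed protein with anti-FLAG reagents.

The associated publication reports mutational and functional analysis of ADAMTS18 as a candidate driver in melanoma. This indicates that the plasmid is meant for stable expression of this variant in cultured cells, so that its effects can be studied. The record itself does not list the specific assays or state the origin of the mutation.
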