>Addgene plasmid #29558 | pCDF1-ADAMTS18 (P1035S) | addgene partial sequence | sequence record 34979 | 29558 with WPRE-R
TCTTTAAATTTTGTATCCAGAGGTTGATTGTCGACTCAGGCACCGGGCTTGCGGGTCATGCACCAGGTGC
GCGGTCCTTCGGGCACCTCGACGTCGGCGGTGACGGTGAAGCCGAGCCGCTCGTAGAAGGGGAGGTTGCG
GGGCGCGGAGGTCTCCAGGAAGGCGGGCACCCCGGCGCGCTCGGCCGCCTCCACTCCGGGGAGCACGACG
GCGCTGCCCAGACCCTTGCCCTGGTGGTCGGGCGAGACGCCGACGGTGGCCAGGAACCACGCGGGCTCCT
TGGGCCGGTGCGGCGCCAGGAGGCCTTCCATCTGTTGCTGCGCGGCCAGCCGGGAACCGCTCAACTCGGC
CATGCGCGGGCCGATCTCGGCGAACACCGCCCCCGCTTCGACGCTCTCCGGCGTGGTCCAGACCGCCACC
GCGGCGCCGTCGTCCGCGACCCACACCTTGCCGATGTCGAGCCCGACGCGCGTGAGGAAGAGTTCTTGCA
GCTCGGTGACCCGCTCGATGTGGCGGTCCGGATCGACGGTGTGGCGCGTGGCGGGGTAGTCGGCGAACGC
GGCGGCGAGGGTGCGTACGGCCCTGGGGACGTCGTCGCGGGTGGCGAGGCGCACCGTGGGCTTGTACTCG
GTCATCTAGCGTAGGCGCCGGTCACAGCTTGGATCTGTAACGGCGCAGAACAGAAAACGAAACAAAGACG
TAGAGTTGAGCAAGCAGGGTCAGGCAAAGCGTGGAGAGCCGGCTGAGTCTAGGTAGGCTCCAAGGGAGCG
CCGGACAAAGGCCCGGTCTCGACCTGAGCTTTTAAACTTACCTA
