>Addgene plasmid #29558 | pCDF1-ADAMTS18 (P1035S) | addgene partial sequence | sequence record 35797 | pCDF1puro-R 5'-cacggcgactactgcactta-3'
GGCGGAGCCAGTACACGACATCACTTTCCCAGTTTACCCCGCGCCACCTTCTCTAGGCACCCGTTCAATT
GCCGACCCCTCCCCCCAACTTCTCGGGGACTGTGGGCGATGTGCGCTCTGCCCACTGACGGGCACCGGAG
CGATCGCAGATCCTTCGCGGCCGCCTACTTATCGTCGTCATCCTTGTAATCGATCTTCCTTGTGCATGAC
TTGCAGCATTGTTTTCCGTAAAACTTGTGGTTGCAGACACCATGCTGAGGAACTAGGTGACACCAGTTGA
AGAAATCTACGCAGGATGGATCCTCTCTCTTTTCAGGAGCTGGACAGAAGTTTGTATTACAGGCTCGTAG
CACCGGAGGTTTCTGATGGAGCAGACAACTTGAGGAAGGCCGGCCTTGCTGAACACAGTGGACTGACCGG
GTCTGGACCCCTCCCCCACAGGTGACTGTGCACTGCTGCCACGGCAATGAATACCATCCAGCTACCATGT
TGTACACTGGATGGGCTGGGCAAGCCCGTCGGTTGCAGGTCTCTTCCAAGTCCAGATTTGGTTTCTTAAT
ATTACGGCATCTTCGCTCTGGGAAAGTTATCAGCTTTCCCTGGAAGCCCTTCTCGCTGCACTTCATCTCC
CTCTTCCTCACACCCAAACCACAGGTTGCAGAACACTCGCTCCACGAAGAAGCGACCCACTGTAGCCGGC
TGTTCTTGGGGCATCGTCCAAGCACACAGCCCTCCTGCAGCTCNNTCTGGAGAGACTGGTACACTGGCTC
TCGGGGANGGTTTCTGCGGCAGAGCCCTTGCAGAGGAGTTCACGCTTCCTCACCCCTCGTCCACAGGTCT
TGGAACNNTGAGACCAGGGTCCAAGGCTCCATTGTGGAGGGCAGGCATGGCTGTTGC
