>Addgene plasmid #29558 | pCDF1-ADAMTS18 (P1035S) | addgene partial sequence | sequence record 35798 | hADAMTS18-F2 5'-acactgcaataaccccaagc-3'
GTCAGGTTCTAGCCGTATTTATCAGCTGTGCAATATTAACCCTTGCAATGAAAATAGCTTGGATTTTCGG
GCTCAACAGTGTGCAGAATATAACAGCAAACCTTTCCGTGGATGGTTCTACCAGTGGAAACCCTATACAA
AAGTGGAAGAGGAAGATCGATGCAAACTGTACTGCAAGGCTGAGAACTTTGAATTTTTTTTTGCAATGTC
CGGCAAAGTGAAAGATGGAACTCCCTGCTCCCCAAACAAAAATGATGTTTGTATTGACGGGGTTTGTGAA
CTAGTGGGATGTGATCATGAACTAGGCTCTAAAGCAGTTTCAGATGCTTGTGGCGTTTGCAAAGGTGATA
ATTCAACTTGCAAGTTTTATAAAGGCCTGTACCTCAACCAGCATAAAGCAAATGAATATTATCCGGTGGT
CATCATTCCAGCTGGCGCCCGAAGCATCGAAATCCAGGAGCTGCAGGTTTCCTCCAGTTACCTCGCAGTT
CGAAGCCTCAGTCAAAAGTATTACCTCACCGGGGGCTGGAGCATCGACTGGCCTGGGGAGTTCCCCTTCG
CTGGGACCACGTTTGAATACCAGCGCTCTTTCAACCGCCCGGAACGTCTGTACGCGCCAGGGCCCACAAA
TGAGACGCTGGTCTTTGAAATTCTGATGCAAGGCAAAAATCCAGGGATAGCTTGGAAGTATGCACTTCCC
AAGGTCATGAATGGAACTCCACCAGCCACAAAAAGACCTGCCTATACCTGGAGTATCGTGCAGTCAGAGT
GCTCCGTCTCCTGTGGTGGAGGTTACATAAATGTAAAGGCCATTTGCTTGCGAGATCAAAATACTCAAGT
CAATTCCTCNNTCTGCAGTGCAAAAACCAAGCCAGTAACTGAGCCCAAAATCTGCAACGCTTTCTCCTGC
CCGGCTTACTGG
