>Addgene plasmid #29558 | pCDF1-ADAMTS18 (P1035S) | addgene partial sequence | sequence record 37180 | hADAMTS18-F3 5'-gaccctggtctcagtgttcc-3'
TCCTCTGCAGGGCTCTGCCGCAGAAACCCTCCCCGAGAGCCAGTGTACCAGTCTCTCCAGACCTGAGCTG
CAGGAGGGCTGTGTGCTTGGACGATGCCCCAAGAACAGCCGGCTACAGTGGGTCGCTTCTTCGTGGAGCG
AGTGTTCTGCAACCTGTGGTTTGGGTGTGAGGAAGAGGGAGATGAAGTGCAGCGAGAAGGGCTTCCAGGG
AAAGCTGATAACTTTCCCAGAGCGAAGATGCCGTAATATTAAGAAACCAAATCTGGACTTGGAAGAGACC
TGCAACCGACGGGCTTGCCCAGCCCATCCAGTGTACAACATGGTAGCTGGATGGTATTCATTGCCGTGGC
AGCAGTGCACAGTCACCTGTGGGGGAGGGGTCCAGACCCGGTCAGTCCACTGTGTTCAGCAAGGCCGGCC
TTCCTCAAGTTGTCTGCTCCATCAGAAACCTCCGGTGCTACGAGCCTGTAATACAAACTTCTGTCCAGCT
CCTGAAAAGAGAGAGGATCCATCCTGCGTAGATTTCTTCAACTGGTGTCACCTAGTTCCTCAGCATGGTG
TCTGCAACCACAAGTTTTACGGAAAACAATGCTGCAAGTCATGCACAAGGAAGATCGATTACAAGGATGA
CGACGATAAGTAGGCGGCCGCGAAGGATCTGCGATCGCTCCGGTGCCCGTCAGTGGGCAGAGCGCACATC
GCCCACAGTCCCCGAGAAGTTGGGGGGAGGGGTCGGCAATTGAACGGGTGCCTAGAGAAGGTGGCGCGGG
GTAAACTGGGAAAGTGATGTCGTGTACTGGCTCCGCCTTTTTCCCGAGGGTGGGGGAGAACCGTATATAA
GTGCAGTAGTCGCCGTGAACGTTCTTTTTCGCAACGGGTTTGCCGCCAGAACAC
